>Addgene plasmid #22550 | Flag-HA-OTUD7B | addgene full sequence | sequence record 350813 | Addgene NGS Result
CTATCGGAGGACTGGCGCGCCGAGTGAGGGGTTGTGGGCTCTTTTATTGAGCTCGGGGAGCAGAAGCGCG
CGAACAGAAGCGAGAAGCGAACTGATTGGTTAGTTCAAATAAGGCACAGGGTCATTTCAGGTCCTTGGGG
CACCCTGGAAACATCTGATGGTTCTCTAGAAACTGCTGAGGGCGGGACCGCATCTGGGGACCATCTGTTC
TTGGCCCTGAGCCGGGGCAGGAACTGCTTACCACAGATATCCTGTTTGGCCCATATTCTGCTGTCTCTCT
GTTCCTAACCTTGATCTGAACTTCTCTATTCTCAGTTATGTATTTTCCATGCCTTGCAAAATGGCGTTAC
TTAAGCTAGCTTGCCAAACCTACAGGTGGGGTCTTTCATTCCCCCCTTTTTCTGGAGACTAAATAAAATC
TTTTATTTTATCTATGGCTCGTACTCTATAGGCTTCAGCTGGTGATATTGTTGAGTCAAAACTAGAGCCT
GGACCACTGATATCCTGTCTTTAACAAATTGGACTAATCGCCTCTACGCCGGACGCATCGTGGCCGGCAT
CACCGGCGCCACAGGTGCGGTTGCTGGCGCCTATATCGCCGACATCACCGATGGGGAAGATCGGGCTCGC
CACTTCGGGCTCATGAGCGCTTGTTTCGGCGTGGGTATGGTGGCAGGCCCCGTGGCCGGGGGACTGTTGG
GCGCCATCTCCTTGCATGCACCATTCCTTGCGCCGTCGTTTTACAACGTCGTGACTGGGAAAACCCTGGC
GTTACCCAACTTAATCGCCTTGCAGCACATCCCCCTTTCGCCAGCTGGCGTAATAGCGAAGAGGCCCGCA
CCGATCGCCCTTCCCAACAGTTGCGCAGCCTGAATGGCGAATGGCGCCTGATGCGGTATTTTCTCCTTAC
GCATCTGTGCGGTATTTCACACCGCATATGGTGCACTCTCAGTACAATCTGCTCTGATGCCGCATAGTTA
AGCCAGCCCCGACACCCGCCAACACCCGCTGACGCGCCCTGACGGGCTTGTCTGCTCCCGGCATCCGCTT
ACAGACAAGCTGTGACCGTCTCCGGGAGCTGCATGTGTCAGAGGTTTTCACCGTCATCACCGAAACGCGC
GAGACGAAAGGGCCTCGTGATACGCCTATTTTTATAGGTTAATGTCATGATAATAATGGTTTCTTAGACG
TCAGGTGGCACTTTTCGGGGAAATGTGCGCGGAACCCCTATTTGTTTATTTTTCTAAATACATTCAAATA
TGTATCCGCTCATGAGACAATAACCCTGATAAATGCTTCAATAATATTGAAAAAGGAAGAGTATGAGTAT
TCAACATTTCCGTGTCGCCCTTATTCCCTTTTTTGCGGCATTTTGCCTTCCTGTTTTTGCTCACCCAGAA
ACGCTGGTGAAAGTAAAAGATGCTGAAGATCAGTTGGGTGCACGAGTGGGTTACATCGAACTGGATCTCA
ACAGCGGTAAGATCCTTGAGAGTTTTCGCCCCGAAGAACGTTTTCCAATGATGAGCACTTTTAAAGTTCT
GCTATGTGGCGCGGTATTATCCCGTATTGACGCCGGGCAAGAGCAACTCGGTCGCCGCATACACTATTCT
CAGAATGACTTGGTTGAGTACTCACCAGTCACAGAAAAGCATCTTACGGATGGCATGACAGTAAGAGAAT
TATGCAGTGCTGCCATAACCATGAGTGATAACACTGCGGCCAACTTACTTCTGACAACGATCGGAGGACC
GAAGGAGCTAACCGCTTTTTTGCACAACATGGGGGATCATGTAACTCGCCTTGATCGTTGGGAACCGGAG
CTGAATGAAGCCATACCAAACGACGAGCGTGACACCACGATGCCTGTAGCAATGGCAACAACGTTGCGCA
AACTATTAACTGGCGAACTACTTACTCTAGCTTCCCGGCAACAATTAATAGACTGGATGGAGGCGGATAA
AGTTGCAGGACCACTTCTGCGCTCGGCCCTTCCGGCTGGCTGGTTTATTGCTGATAAATCTGGAGCCGGT
GAGCGTGGGTCTCGCGGTATCATTGCAGCACTGGGGCCAGATGGTAAGCCCTCCCGTATCGTAGTTATCT
ACACGACGGGGAGTCAGGCAACTATGGATGAACGAAATAGACAGATCGCTGAGATAGGTGCCTCACTGAT
TAAGCATTGGTAACTGTCAGACCAAGTTTACTCATATATACTTTAGATTGATTTAAAACTTCATTTTTAA
TTTAAAAGGATCTAGGTGAAGATCCTTTTTGATAATCTCATGACCAAAATCCCTTAACGTGAGTTTTCGT
TCCACTGAGCGTCAGACCCCGTAGAAAAGATCAAAGGATCTTCTTGAGATCCTTTTTTTCTGCGCGTAAT
CTGCTGCTTGCAAACAAAAAAACCACCGCTACCAGCGGTGGTTTGTTTGCCGGATCAAGAGCTACCAACT
CTTTTTCCGAAGGTAACTGGCTTCAGCAGAGCGCAGATACCAAATACTGTTCTTCTAGTGTAGCCGTAGT
TAGGCCACCACTTCAAGAACTCTGTAGCACCGCCTACATACCTCGCTCTGCTAATCCTGTTACCAGTGGC
TGCTGCCAGTGGCGATAAGTCGTGTCTTACCGGGTTGGACTCAAGACGATAGTTACCGGATAAGGCGCAG
CGGTCGGGCTGAACGGGGGGTTCGTGCACACAGCCCAGCTTGGAGCGAACGACCTACACCGAACTGAGAT
ACCTACAGCGTGAGCTATGAGAAAGCGCCACGCTTCCCGAAGGGAGAAAGGCGGACAGGTATCCGGTAAG
CGGCAGGGTCGGAACAGGAGAGCGCACGAGGGAGCTTCCAGGGGGAAACGCCTGGTATCTTTATAGTCCT
GTCGGGTTTCGCCACCTCTGACTTGAGCGTCGATTTTTGTGATGCTCGTCAGGGGGGCGGAGCCTATGGA
AAAACGCCAGCAACGCGGCCTTTTTACGGTTCCTGGCCTTTTGCTGGCCTTTTGCTCACATGTTCTTTCC
TGCGTTATCCCCTGATTCTGTGGATAACCGTATTACCGCCTTTGAGTGAGCTGATACCGCTCGCCGCAGC
CGAACGACCGAGCGCAGCGAGTCAGTGAGCGAGGAAGCGGAAGAGCGCCCAATACGCAAACCGCCTCTCC
CCGCGCGTTGGCCGATTCATTAATGCAGCTGGCACGACAGGTTTCCCGACTGGAAAGCGGGCAGTGAGCG
CAACGCAATTAATGTGAGTTAGCTCACTCATTAGGCACCCCAGGCTTTACACTTTATGCTTCCGGCTCGT
ATGTTGTGTGGAATTGTGAGCGGATAACAATTTCACAATTCTCCCCAGCTCTTTCTGCGCTGTCCATAAT
GAACTATTTCAGGAGTATTGGAGTATGTGGATTCAAAACAGTGGCTAATTGAGTCAGGATTACTTAATAT
TCGACTCCTACCCTCAGAATGTTGTTCTCCAACTTCAAGAAACTGTTACCCATGAAAGACCCCCGCTGAC
GGGTAGTCAATCACTCAGAGGAGACCCTCCCAAGGAACAGCGAGACCACAAGTCGGATGCAACTGCAAGA
GGGTTTATTGGATACACGGGTACCCGGGCGACGCAGTCTATCGGAGGACTGGCGCGCCGAGTGAGGGGTT
GTGGGCTCTTTTATTGAGCTCGGGGAGCAGAAGCGCGCGAACAGAAGCGAGAAGCGAACTGATTGGTTAG
TTCAAATAAGGCACAGGGTCATTTCAGGTCCTTGGGGCACCCTGGAAACATCTGATGGTTCTCTAGAAAC
TGCTGAGGGCGGGACCGCATCTGGGGACCATCTGTTCTTGGCCCTGAGCCGGGGCAGGAACTGCTTACCA
CAGATATCCTGTTTGGCCCATATTCTGCTGTCTCTCTGTTCCTAACCTTGATCTGAACTTCTCTATTCTC
AGTTATGTATTTTCCATGCCTTGCAAAATGGCGTTACTTAAGCTAGCTTGCCAAACCTACAGGTGGGGTC
TTTCATTCCCCCCTTTTTCTGGAGACTAAATAAAATCTTTTATTTTATCGATAAGCTTGGCTGCAGGTCG
ACATCGATGCATCAGGCACCGGGCTTGCGGGTCATGCACCAGGTGCGCGGTCCTTCGGGCACCTCGACGT
CGGCGGTGACGGTGAAGCCGAGCCGCTCGTAGAAGGGGAGGTTGCGGGGCGCGGAGGTCTCCAGGAAGGC
GGGCACCCCGGCGCGCTCGGCCGCCTCCACTCCGGGGAGCACGACGGCGCTGCCCAGACCCTTGCCCTGG
TGGTCGGGCGAGACGCCGACGGTGGCCAGGAACCACGCGGGCTCCTTGGGCCGGTGCGGCGCCAGGAGGC
CTTCCATCTGTTGCTGCGCGGCCAGCCGGGAACCGCTCAACTCGGCCATGCGCGGGCCGATCTCGGCGAA
CACCGCCCCCGCTTCGACGCTCTCCGGCGTGGTCCAGACCGCCACCGCGGCGCCGTCGTCCGCGACCCAC
ACCTTGCCGATGTCGAGCCCGACGCGCGTGAGGAAGAGTTCTTGCAGCTCGGTGACCCGCTCGATGTGGC
GGTCCGGATCGACGGTGTGGCGCGTGGCGGGGTAGTCGGCGAACGCGGCGGCGAGGGTGCGTACGGCCCT
GGGGACGTCGTCGCGGGTGGCGAGGCGCACCGTGGGCTTGTACTCGGTCATGGTTGTGGCCATATTATCA
TCGTGTTTTTCAAAGGAAAACCACGTCCCCGTGGTTCGGGGGGCCTAGACGTTTTTTTAACCTCGACTAA
ACACATGTAAAGCATGTGCACCGAGGCCCCAGATCAGATCCCATACAATGGGGTACCTTCTGGGCATCCT
TCAGCCCCTTGTTGAATACGCTTGAGGAGAGCCATTTGACTCTTTCCACAACTATCCAACTCACAACGTG
GCACTGGGGTTGTGCCGCCTTTGCAGGTGTATCTTATACACGTGGCTTTTGGCCGCAGAGGCACCTGTCG
CCAGGTGGGGGGTTCCGCTGCCTGCAAAGGGTCGCTACAGACGTTGTTTGTCTTCAAGAAGCTTCCAGAG
GAACTGCTTCCTTCACGACATTCAACAGACCTTGCATTCCTTTGGCGAGAGGGGAAAGACCCCTAGGAAT
GCTCGTCAAGAAGACAGGGCCAGGTTTCCGGGCCCTCACATTGCCAAAAGACGGCAATATGGTGGAAAAT
AACATATAGACAAACGCACACCGGCCTTATTCCAAGCGGCTTCGGCCAGTAACGTTAGGGGGGGGGGGCG
GAATTCGTTATCGAACCACTTTGTACAAGAAAGTTGGGTATCAGAACCTGTGCACCAGGAGCTCCCCATC
CGGTTCCCGCTCCCTCCTCCTCAGTTCTTCCCTGTAACAACAGGAACAGAAGTTGTTTGTCTCAGGGTGT
CCATAGAAGCTGCAGTTCGGTTGTTTGCATTTGGTCTGAGTTGGGGGAAGGCCCCGGAGACCTCCAGCCC
ATCCATCTGGCTCAGGGGGCTCTCTGTAGCCATTGCTATAGGAATCAGCCACTCGGTAGGGGGGTGGTAA
CAAGGCACCCCTGTGAAGTCCATCCTTAGAGTGGCTGCCTGGCTCCAGAGAAGGGATGCTGTCCTGGTGG
GGGTAGGGTCGCCCAGGAGGGCACTGTCTGGGGAAGGTGGCATATGGTGGTAGGCCCCCGACACATGGAC
CCCCTGCCAACTGCCTCCGGGGTTCCTGGCAGTGGACTCCGCCCCCAGACGGCCGAGGGATAGTAAAGTC
CCCAGGGTAGCCAGTGGAAAATGCCATTGCCCTGGACTCTGCTGGGGGACCGGTCGGCTGCTCTTCCCTA
GCATCTGGCTCTGGCTTTTTGGCTGGAGGAGGGCCACCCCCTATTCCTCCATTCATGATCTTCCTCTCTG
CCTCCTTCTGCTTCTGTTCTGCCAGGAATCTCTCCTCAGCATCAGAAAGGTAGCGCTGGATCATTTCCTC
CTGATACTGGTGACGGTGACCCATCTTCAGGGTTCCAACAAAAATAAACTTCCCCTCCCCTTGCATGGCA
GTCCTCAGAATGCTCAGGCTCTGCATCACCTCCTGGCTATACTTGCTCCCTCCGTTACCAACAGACTCAG
CTGGGGGCTTCTCAGACACAGGCCCATCCCCAGCTGCCTCCTCCTTGCCACCCTTCCAGCTCTTCAGTGA
GTTTTTCTTCTTCTTCTCCAGTGTCTCAGTGCCGCTGCTTCCTCCCAACCCTGTCCCCACCCCTCCAGGC
TTTGAACCCTTGCTGTGCATCAGGCCCCCCATGTTCTTCTTGAGCTTGCTGCCCAAGGTTTTGCCAAAGC
TGCCCAGTTTGTTAGCCACAGAATCTGCTCTCTTCTTGTCCTTCTCCCGATCTCGCTTTGACTTCTCCTT
CCGCCGGCCGCCCTCGTTGCTGGTGGAACTGCTGCCAACTGACTCCTTGTCTGAGTCTCCAGACTCAGGA
GTGGACCGGGGCTCATCTCCAGCTGAGGCGGTGGGGGACTCAGGCTGGGCCAGAGGAGCCTGTGCATCAG
AGGACAGTGGGATCCACTTCACATTCATGTAGCTATGCAGCAGATGCAATTTGACCTCTAGGGACAGAAT
TACACTGGCCAATCGGACATTGTCACTATCATCTTTGCCCCACTCCCAGCCCTTTCCAGGGTCCACAGCA
AAGTGCAAGGGCAGCAGCTTATACTCTGAATCTGTAAGTGGGATCACAGCTTGTTCCTTGGTATTCTCCT
TCTGCTCCATGGACACGAGTGCAGAAAAGTGGGCCTGATCATAGGCGAGCACCAGAGGGGAGCGGTGACA
CTGGCTGGCTGGGACCTCCAAAGGCAGATAGATTCCTCCAAAGGGAATAGGGGCAAATGCTTCCCCTCCG
GAGTCCCTCAGCATGGTGTCTGCCACGACGACTATGGGCCTCCTAAGCACATGAGCAAGGACAAAGACGT
GAAACTCTTCAAGGCTCTCATATACAGGCTCCTCAGAACTCTCCACCCCACCACAGTTGGCTCCATTGGT
ACCTAGATGCATTCGGGGTTCACTTGAGGCAAGCTTGATCAGTTCATTCCACTCCTTCTGCCATTCATCT
TCTGTGTATACCAGCCCTGACTCTTTATTCTGCTGTGTCTGCTGCCACCTCCAGCGCCTTTTCAACGCTT
CCTTCTCAACTCCCTTCTCCATCAGTGCATACAAAGCTTTCCGCAGCATCAAGTCCCGATCATGGAAACC
CCACATTCCAAGGGAGGCTGCATGCAGGAGGCAGTTCCCATCTCCAGTAGTTGCCAAAGGAAGCAGCCTC
TGAGAGGTGGGATCCACACTCACCCACCAGTTCAAACGCCCTGCCTGTTCCAAGGCAACCAGCATGGACT
GCTCAATGAGGTCTCTCTCTATGAAGCTGCGGAAGTCTTCATTGTATACAGTGAGATCTGGAAGCTGGAA
GGCACAGATGGGCATTTCCAGGGGGTGCTCATTGCTCCCCCCACCCCCACCATTGGAGGAGACATGGGAC
CGGGCCAGGGAAACAATGCTGGAGCTGGCGTGGGAGATGCCCCTAGACAGGCGTTTTTCTTGAACGATGT
CATCCTGCCGCTGGAGGATGGGTCGGGGAGGGCGAGTAGGCTCTCTGTCAGAAAACCCTTTTTCAGGGGT
CCTGGAGCCACCACTCCCCTCACTAAAGGATGGGGGTAGGTTTCCAGCATGGACTTGACGTAGCTGTTCA
AAATCACTGAGGGCGGCATTCACATCCCAATTCTTTCCTTCTAGGAGATCTCGCGCTAGCCCTGGCTCTG
CTCCTGTGGAACGGACAAAATCTGACAGAACAGCATCCATGTCCAGGGTCATGTGATCCTCAAGTACTTT
CAGCCAGCTGGATGTATGGTAGAACATGCCAACTTTTTTGTACAAACTTGTTTGATAACCTCGAGCAGCG
TAATCTGGAACATCGTATGGGTATCCTCCATCGAGCTTGTCATCGTCATCCTTGTAGTCCATGGTGGCAG
ATCTAATTCCGGCGCCTAGAGAAGGAGTGAGGGCTGGATAAAGGGAGGATCGAGGCGGGGTCGAACGAGG
AGGTTCAAGGGGGAGAGACGGGGCGGATGGAGGAAGAGGAGGCGGAGGCTTAGGGTGTACAAAGGGCTTG
ACCCAGGGAGGGGGGTCAAAAGCCAAGGCTTCCCAGGTCACGATGTAGGGGACCTGGTCTGGGTGTCCAT
GCGGGCCAGGTGAAAAGACCTTGATCTTAACCTGGGTGATGAGGTCTCGGTTAAAGGTGCCGTCTCGCGG
CCATCCGACGTTAAAGGTTGGCCATTCTGCAGAGCAGAAGGTAACCCAACGTCTCTTCTTGACATCTACC
GACTGGTTGTGAGCGATCCGCTCGACATCTTTCCAGTGACCTAAGGTCAAACTTAAGGGAGTGGTAACAG
TCTGGCCCTAATTTTCAGACAAATACAGAAACACAGTCAGACAGAGACAACACAGAACGATGCTGCAGCG
CTGCAGCAGACAAGACGCGCGGCTTCGGTTCCAAACCGAAAGCAAAAATTCAGACGGAGGCGGGAACTGT
TTTAGGTTCTCGTCTCCTACCAGAACCACATATCCTGACGGGGTCGGATTCCACATCGACTCCCTTCCTC
AGGTCGGGCCACAAAAACGGCCCCCAAAGTCCCTGGGACGTCTCCCAGGGTTGCGGCCGGGTGTTCAGAA
CTCGTCAGTTCCACCACGGGTCCGCCAGATACAGAGCTAGTTAGCTAACTAGTACAGACGCAGGCGCAAA
CATTAGATGCCGGCACAAACACGCACAAAGACAGAGACAGACACGAAACGACCGCTGGCCAGCTTACCTC
CCGGCGGGGGGGTCGGTGGTCCCTGGGCAGGGGTCTCCAAATCTCGGTGGAACCTCCAAATGAAAGACCC
CCGAGGTGGGCAGTCAATCAATCTGAGGAGACCCTCCCAAGGATCAGCGAGTCCACGATTCGGATGCAAA
CAGCAAGAGGCTTTATTGGGAATACGGGTACCCGGGCGACGCAGT
Features (pLannotate 1.2.2; 23 found; start..end, strand, type, name):
    432..530     -  CDS            env (fragment): murine leukemia virus gPr80 envelope polyprotein precursor; env; proteolytically cleaved into gp70SU and p15TM subunits
    531..732     +  CDS            TcR (fragment): tetracycline efflux protein; tet; confers resistance to tetracycline
    732..881     +  CDS            lacZα (fragment): LacZα fragment of β-galactosidase; lacZ fragment
    887..986     -  misc_feature   bom (fragment): basis of mobility region from pBR322
   1088..1123    -  CDS            rop (fragment): Rop protein, which maintains plasmids at low copy number; rop
   1218..1322    +  promoter       AmpR promoter: bla
   1323..2183    +  CDS            AmpR: β-lactamase; bla; confers resistance to ampicillin, carbenicillin, and related antibiotics
   2354..2942    +  rep_origin     ori: high-copy-number ColE1/pMB1/pBR322/pUC origin of replication
   3125..3217    +  CDS            lacI (fragment): lac repressor; lacI; The lac repressor binds to the lac operator to inhibit transcription in E. coli. This inhibition can be relieved by adding lactose or isopropyl-β-D-thiogalactopyranoside (IPTG).
   3230..3251    +  protein_bind   CAP binding site: CAP binding activates transcription in the presence of cAMP. E. coli catabolite activator protein
   3266..3296    +  promoter       lac promoter: promoter for the E. coli lac operon
   3304..3320    +  protein_bind   lac operator: The lac repressor binds to the lac operator to inhibit transcription in E. coli. This inhibition can be relieved by adding lactose or isopropyl-β-D-thiogalactopyranoside (IPTG). lac repressor encoded by lacI
   3482..3996    -  LTR            3' LTR: 3' long terminal repeat from murine embryonic stem cell virus
   4072..4671    -  CDS            PuroR: puromycin N-acetyltransferase; pac from Streptomyces alboniger; confers resistance to puromycin
   4685..5147    -  misc_feature   IRES: internal ribosome entry site (IRES) of the encephalomyocarditis virus (EMCV)
   5265..5289    +  protein_bind   attB2: mutant version of attB; recombination site for the Gateway® BP reaction BP Clonase™
   5294..7822    -  CDS            OTUD7B: OTU7B_HUMAN - Also known as ZA20D1. Experimental evidence at protein level: Swiss-Prot protein existence level 1. Negative regulator of the non-canonical NF-kappa-B pathway that acts by mediating deubiquitination of TRAF3, an inhibitor of the NF-kappa-B pathway, thereby acting as a negative regulator of B-cell responses. In response to non-canonical NF-kappa-B stimuli, deubiquitinates 'Lys-48'-linked polyubiquitin chains of TRAF3, preventing TRAF3 proteolysis and over-activation of non-canonical NF- kappa-B. Negatively regulates mucosal immunity against infections (By similarity). Deubiquitina
   7873..7890    -  protein_bind   attB1 (fragment): mutant version of attB; core recombination site for the Gateway® BP reaction BP Clonase™
   7907..7933    -  CDS            3xHA (fragment): three tandem HA epitope tags
   7946..7966    -  CDS            FLAG (fragment): FLAG® epitope tag, followed by an enterokinase cleavage site
   7991..8407    -  CDS            gag (truncated): truncated Moloney murine leukemia virus (MMLV) gag gene lacking the start codon
   8474..8815    -  misc_feature   MESV Ψ: packaging signal of murine embryonic stem cell virus
   8879..390     -  LTR            5' LTR (across the origin): 5' long terminal repeat from murine embryonic stem cell virus
