[The description below was written by a language model from this plasmid's Addgene catalogue record and pLannotate feature annotations shown in this document.]
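Description:
Flag-HA-OTUD7B is a gammaretroviral mammalian expression plasmid of about 9 kb, built by Gateway LR recombination of the human OTUD7B open reading frame (also known as CEZANNE or ZA20D1, unmutated and derived from an MGC cDNA clone) into the destination vector pDEST_LTR_N_FLAG_HA_IRES_puro. It is maintained in E. coli through a high-copy ColE1/pUC-type origin and an ampicillin resistance gene. The annotated fragments of tetracycline resistance, lacZα, rop, bom and lacI, along with the lac promoter and operator, appear to be backbone remnants rather than functional parts.

The retroviral cassette lies on the reverse strand of the sequenced record and is bounded by murine embryonic stem cell virus 5' and 3' LTRs. Downstream of the 5' LTR are the MESV Ψ packaging signal and a truncated MMLV gag segment lacking its start codon, which together support encapsidation of the vector RNA when packaging functions are supplied in trans. No separate internal promoter is annotated, so transcription is presumably driven by the 5' LTR, as the backbone name suggests. The transcript encodes tandem N-terminal FLAG and HA epitopes, an attB1 site, the OTUD7B coding sequence and attB2, followed by an EMCV IRES and puromycin N-acetyltransferase. This bicistronic arrangement links puromycin resistance to expression of the tagged protein, allowing selection of stably transduced cells.

OTUD7B is an OTU-family deubiquitinating enzyme that negatively regulates non-canonical NF-κB signalling by deubiquitinating TRAF3. The dual epitope tag suits affinity purification and detection, consistent with the plasmid's origin in a systematic survey of protein interactions among human deubiquitinating enzymes.
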