Addgene plasmid #22550: Flag-HA-OTUD7B
Depositing lab: Wade Harper. Depositing organization: Harvard Medical School. Publication: Defining the human deubiquitinating enzyme interaction landscape. Sowa ME, Bennett EJ, Gygi SP, Harper JW. Cell. 2009 Jul 23. 138(2):389-403. 10.1016/j.cell.2009.04.042 PubMed 19615732.
Backbone
  Vector backbone: pDEST_LTR_N_FLAG_HA_IRES_puro
  Backbone manufacturer: Harper_Lab
  Backbone size w/o insert (bp): 6521
  Vector type: Mammalian Expression, Retroviral
  Selectable markers: Puromycin
Growth in bacteria
  Bacterial resistance: Ampicillin, 100 μg/mL
  Growth temperature: 37°C
  Growth strain: DH5alpha
  Copy number: High Copy
Gene/Insert
  Gene/Insert name: OTUD7B (alt names: OTU domain containing 7B; CEZANNE, ZA20D1)
  Species: H. sapiens (human)
  Mutation: None
  GenBank ID: BC072681
  Entrez Gene: OTUD7B (a.k.a. CEZANNE, ZA20D1)
  Tag / fusion protein: HA (N terminal on backbone); FLAG (N terminal on backbone)
  Cloning method: Gateway Cloning; 5′ cloning site GATEWAY_LR (unknown if destroyed); 3′ cloning site GATEWAY_LR (unknown if destroyed)
  Sequencing primers: 5′ CAGCCCTCACTCCTTCTCTAGG; 3′ CAAGCGGCTTCGGCCAGTAAC
Resource information
  A portion of this plasmid was derived from a plasmid made by: MGC/Open
Terms and licenses: Academic/Nonprofit Terms; Industry Terms: Not Available to Industry
How to cite: Flag-HA-OTUD7B was a gift from Wade Harper (Addgene plasmid # 22550 ; http://n2t.net/addgene:22550 ; RRID:Addgene_22550)
