>Addgene plasmid #22550 | Flag-HA-OTUD7B | addgene partial sequence | sequence record 81221 | Harper-mscv 5'-CAGCCCTCACTCCTTCTCTAGG-3'
GATCTGCCACCATGGACTACAAGGATGACGATGACAAGCTCGATGGAGGATACCCATACGATGTTCCAGA
TTACGCTGCTCGAGGTTATCAAACAAGTTTGTACAAAAAAGTTGGCATGTTCTACCATACATCCAGCTGG
CTGAAAGTACTTGAGGATCACATGACCCTGGACATGGATGCTGTTCTGTCAGATTTTGTCCGTTCCACAG
GAGCAGAGCCAGGGCTAGCGCGAGATCTCCTAGAAGGAAAGAATTGGGATGTGAATGCCGCCCTCAGTGA
TTTTGAACAGCTACGTCAAGTCCATGCTGGAAACCTACCCCCATCCTTTAGTGAGGGGAGTGGTGGCTCC
AGGACCCCTGAAAAAGGGTTTTCTGACAGAGAGCCTACTCGCCCTCCCCGACCCATCCTCCAGCGGCAGG
ATGACATCGTTCAAGAAAAACGCCTGTCTAGGGGCATCTCCCACGCCAGCTCCAGCATTGTTTCCCTGGC
CCGGTCCCATGTCTCCTCCAATGGTGGGGGTGGGGGGAGCAATGAGCACCCCCTGGAAATGCCCATCTGT
GCCTTCCAGCTTCCAGATCTCACTGTATACAATGAAGACTTCCGCAGCTTCATAGAGAGAGACCTCATTG
AGCAGTCCATGCTGGTTGCCTTGGAACAGGCAGGGCGTTTGAACTGGTGGGTGAGTGTGGATCCCACCTC
TCAGAGGCTGCTTCCTTTGGCAACTACTGGAGATGGGAACTGCCTCCTGCATGCAGCCTCCCTTGGAATG
TGGGGTTTCCATGATCGGGACTTGATGCTGCGGAAAGCTTTGTATGCACTGATGGAGAAGGGAGTTGAGA
AGGAAGCGTTGAAAAGGCGCTGGAGGTGGCAGCAGACACAGCAGAATAAAGAGTCAGGGCTGGTATACAC
AGAAGATGAATGGCAGAAGGAGTGGAATGAACTGATCAAGCTTGCCTCAAGTGAACCCCGAATGCATCTA
GGTACCAATGGAGCCAACTGTGGTGGGGTGGAGAGTTCTGAGGAGCCTGTATATGAGAGCCTTGAAGAGT
TTCACGTCTTTGTCCTTGCTCATGTGCTTAGGAGGCCCATA
