>Addgene plasmid #22550 | Flag-HA-OTUD7B | addgene partial sequence | sequence record 81517 | pLXSN5 5'-CCCTTGAACCTCCTCGTTCGACC-3'
ATCCTCCCTTTATCCAGCCCTCACTCCTTCTCTAGGCGCCGGAATTAGATCTGCCACCATGGACTACAAG
GATGACGATGACAAGCTCGATGGAGGATACCCATACGATGTTCCAGATTACGCTGCTCGAGGTTATCAAA
CAAGTTTGTACAAAAAAGTTGGCATGTTCTACCATACATCCAGCTGGCTGAAAGTACTTGAGGATCACAT
GACCCTGGACATGGATGCTGTTCTGTCAGATTTTGTCCGTTCCACAGGAGCAGAGCCAGGGCTAGCGCGA
GATCTCCTAGAAGGAAAGAATTGGGATGTGAATGCCGCCCTCAGTGATTTTGAACAGCTACGTCAAGTCC
ATGCTGGAAACCTACCCCCATCCTTTAGTGAGGGGAGTGGTGGCTCCAGGACCCCTGAAAAAGGGTTTTC
TGACAGAGAGCCTACTCGCCCTCCCCGACCCATCCTCCAGCGGCAGGATGACATCGTTCAAGAAAAACGC
CTGTCTAGGGGCATCTCCCACGCCAGCTCCAGCATTGTTTCCCTGGCCCGGTCCCATGTCTCCTCCAATG
GTGGGGGTGGGGGGAGCAATGAGCACCCCCTGGAAATGCCCATCTGTGCCTTCCAGCTTCCAGATCTCAC
TGTATACAATGAAGACTTCCGCAGCTTCATAGAGAGAGACCTCATTGAGCAGTCCATGCTGGTTGCCTTG
GAACAGGCAGGGCGTTTGAACTGGTGGGTGAGTGTGGATCCCACCTCTCAGAGGCTGCTTCCTTTGGCAA
CTACTGGAGATGGGAACTGCCTCCTGCATGCAGCCTCCCTTGGAATGTGGGGTTTCCATGATCGGGACTT
GATGCTGCGGAAAGCTTTGTATGCACTGATGGAGAAGGGAGTTGAGAAGGAAGCGTTGAAAAGGCGCTGG
AGGTGGCAGCAGACACAGCAGAATAAAGAGTCAGGGCTGGTATACACAGAAGATGAATGGCAGAAGGAGT
GGAATGAACTGATCAAGCTTGCCTCAAGTGAACCCCGAATGCATCTAGGTACCAATGGAGCCAACTG
